Addgene plasmid #233559: HCT160_pAAV-3X-eHGT_1139m-minBGprom-iCre297T-WPRE3-bGHpA
Purpose: Direct-expressing iCre297T AAV virus
Depositing lab: Tanya Daigle & Allen Institute for Brain Science. Depositing organization: Allen Institute. Publication: Enhancer AAVs for targeting spinal motor neurons and descending motor pathways in rodents and macaque. Kussick E, Johansen N, Taskin N, Chowdhury A, Quinlan MA, Fraser A, Clark AG, Wynalda B, Martinez R, Groce EL, Reding M, Liang E, Shulga L, Huang C, Casper T, Clark M, Ho W, Gao Y, van Velthoven CTJ, Sobieski C, Ferrer R, Berg MR, Curtis BC, English C, Day JC, Fortuna MG, Donadio N, Newman D, Yao S, Chakka AB, Goldy J, Torkelson A, Guzman JB, Chakrabarty R, Nguy B, Guilford N, Pham TH, Wright V, Ronellenfitch K, Naidoo R, Kenney J, Williford A, Ramakrishnan C, Drinnenberg A, Gudsnuk K, Thyagarajan B, Smith KA, Dee N, Deisseroth K, Zeng H, Yao Z, Tasic B, Levi BP, Hodge R, Bakken TE, Lein ES, Ting JT, Daigle TL. Cell Rep. 2025 Jun 24;44(6):115730. doi: 10.1016/j.celrep.2025.115730. Epub 2025 May 21. PubMed 40403722.
Backbone
  Vector backbone: rAAV-minBglobin-iCre297T-WPRE3-BGHpA
  Backbone manufacturer: Allen Institute for Brain Science
  Backbone size w/o insert (bp): 4717
  Vector type: AAV
Growth in bacteria
  Bacterial resistance: Ampicillin, 100 μg/mL
  Growth temperature: 37°C
  Growth strain: NEB Stable
  Copy number: High Copy
Gene/Insert
  Gene/Insert name: iCre297T
  Species: Synthetic
  Insert size (bp): 1056
  Promoter: minBglobin
  Cloning method: Restriction Enzyme; 5′ cloning site MluI (not destroyed); 3′ cloning site SacI (not destroyed)
  Sequencing primers: 5′ CACGCGTAAATATTACAATACT; 3′ AATAGTAAAGTACAAAACATTA
Terms and licenses: Academic/Nonprofit Terms; Industry Terms: Not Available to Industry
How to cite: HCT160_pAAV-3X-eHGT_1139m-minBGprom-iCre297T-WPRE3-bGHpA was a gift from Tanya Daigle & Allen Institute for Brain Science (Addgene plasmid # 233559 ; http://n2t.net/addgene:233559 ; RRID:Addgene_233559)
