[The description below was written by a language model from this plasmid's Addgene catalogue record and pLannotate feature annotations shown in this document.]
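Description:
HCT160_pAAV-3X-eHGT_1139m-minBGprom-iCre297T-WPRE3-bGHpA is a recombinant AAV transfer plasmid of about 5.8 kb, built on an rAAV-minBglobin-iCre297T-WPRE3-BGHpA backbone and intended for packaging into AAV particles that directly express a Cre recombinase variant. It is propagated in E. coli as a high-copy plasmid through a ColE1/pUC-type origin and selected with ampicillin via the bla gene and its promoter. An f1 phage origin and small remnants of pBR322 bom and rop sequences are also present in the backbone. A recombination-deficient host strain is recorded, consistent with the need to keep the repeat-rich ITRs stable.

The expression cassette lies between AAV2 inverted terminal repeats, which provide the signals for genome replication and encapsidation. The right ITR is annotated in full, while only short fragments are detected on the left side. As the name indicates, three copies of the enhancer eHGT_1139m sit upstream of a minimal beta-globin promoter, so that transcription depends largely on the cell-type specificity of the enhancer. The feature table does not annotate these elements, but the unannotated stretch before the coding sequence and the MluI/SacI cloning sites are consistent with this arrangement. The payload is iCre297T, a synthetic codon-improved Cre; the name suggests a substitution at position 297, though the record does not describe its effect. It is followed by WPRE3, a shortened woodchuck post-transcriptional element that enhances expression while saving packaging space, and the bovine growth hormone polyadenylation signal. The associated publication describes enhancer AAVs targeting spinal motor neurons and descending motor pathways in rodents and macaque, so this vector is suited to driving loxP recombination in enhancer-defined populations, for example in Cre-dependent reporter animals or with co-delivered Cre-dependent vectors.
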