Features (pLannotate 1.2.2; 14 found; start..end, strand, type, name):
     12..39      +  repeat_region  AAV2 ITR (fragment): inverted terminal repeat of adeno-associated virus serotype 2 inverted
     68..95      +  repeat_region  AAV2 ITR (fragment): inverted terminal repeat of adeno-associated virus serotype 2 inverted
   1488..2513    +  CDS            cre: RECR_BPP1 - Experimental evidence at protein level: Swiss-Prot protein existence level 1. Catalyzes site-specific recombination between two 34-base- pair LOXP sites. Its role is to maintain the phage genome as a monomeric unit-copy plasmid in the lysogenic state. From Escherichia phage P1 (Bacteriophage P1).
   2547..2704    +  misc_feature   WPRE (fragment): woodchuck hepatitis virus posttranscriptional regulatory element
   2710..2790    +  misc_feature   WPRE (fragment): woodchuck hepatitis virus posttranscriptional regulatory element
   2807..2918    +  polyA_signal   bGH poly(A) signal: bovine growth hormone polyadenylation signal
   3036..3176    +  repeat_region  AAV2 ITR: inverted terminal repeat of adeno-associated virus serotype 2 inverted
   3181..3232    -  misc_feature   bom (fragment): basis of mobility region from pBR322
   3251..3706    +  rep_origin     f1 ori (sequence partly withheld): f1 bacteriophage origin of replication; arrow indicates direction of (+) strand synthesis
   3707..3756    -  misc_feature   bom (fragment): basis of mobility region from pBR322
   3858..3893    -  CDS            rop (fragment): Rop protein, which maintains plasmids at low copy number; rop
   3988..4092    +  promoter       AmpR promoter: bla
   4093..4953    +  CDS            AmpR: β-lactamase; bla; confers resistance to ampicillin, carbenicillin, and related antibiotics
   5124..5712    +  rep_origin     ori: high-copy-number ColE1/pMB1/pBR322/pUC origin of replication
>Addgene plasmid #233559 | HCT160_pAAV-3X-eHGT_1139m-minBGprom-iCre297T-WPRE3-bGHpA | addgene full sequence | sequence record 466752 | Addgene NGS Result
CCTGCAGGCAGCTGCGCGCTCGCTCGCTCACTGAGGCCGCCCGGGCGTCGGGCGACCTTTGGTCGCCCGG
CCTCAGTGAGCGAGCGAGCGCGCAGAGAGGGAGTGGCCAACTCCATCACTAGGGGTTCCTGCGGCCGCAC
GCGTAAATATTACAATACTAAAAAAGGAAAGACAAGAAATGAAGCCAGTAGATATATTTTCAATAGCATA
GTATATTTCCAGTTACCACATTTTTTTGCTGATGTTTGTACTTAAATGTATATTAAAAAGTTTCTTATCC
CAAGTAAAGAGCATTACTAAAATTACTGTGTGCCACTCTGAAAGATGAGAGAAACCCATATTCAGTTTCC
ATAATGAAATCCATATTTGCTTGGTTGTGATCCAAATTGTTTTTGAAAAGTATATATTTAATTGAGGCAG
ATGAAGTGGTCCAAAATTTAATAAGTATTAAAAAAAAGGAAAATTTAAAGAGAAAATTTCCAATTAAAGA
TGAGTACCTGATGATTGCTCAGGCCCAATTATTAATATTGATTAATGTTTTGTACTTTAAATATTACAAT
ACTAAAAAAGGAAAGACAAGAAATGAAGCCAGTAGATATATTTTCAATAGCATAGTATATTTCCAGTTAC
CACATTTTTTTGCTGATGTTTGTACTTAAATGTATATTAAAAAGTTTCTTATCCCAAGTAAAGAGCATTA
CTAAAATTACTGTGTGCCACTCTGAAAGATGAGAGAAACCCATATTCAGTTTCCATAATGAAATCCATAT
TTGCTTGGTTGTGATCCAAATTGTTTTTGAAAAGTATATATTTAATTGAGGCAGATGAAGTGGTCCAAAA
TTTAATAAGTATTAAAAAAAAGGAAAATTTAAAGAGAAAATTTCCAATTAAAGATGAGTACCTGATGATT
GCTCAGGCCCAATTATTAATATTGATTAATGTTTTGTACTTTAAATATTACAATACTAAAAAAGGAAAGA
CAAGAAATGAAGCCAGTAGATATATTTTCAATAGCATAGTATATTTCCAGTTACCACATTTTTTTGCTGA
TGTTTGTACTTAAATGTATATTAAAAAGTTTCTTATCCCAAGTAAAGAGCATTACTAAAATTACTGTGTG
CCACTCTGAAAGATGAGAGAAACCCATATTCAGTTTCCATAATGAAATCCATATTTGCTTGGTTGTGATC
CAAATTGTTTTTGAAAAGTATATATTTAATTGAGGCAGATGAAGTGGTCCAAAATTTAATAAGTATTAAA
AAAAAGGAAAATTTAAAGAGAAAATTTCCAATTAAAGATGAGTACCTGATGATTGCTCAGGCCCAATTAT
TAATATTGATTAATGTTTTGTACTTTACTATTTCACTGAGTTTGAGCTCGGGCTGGGCATAAAAGTCAGG
GCAGAGCCATCTATTGCTTACATTTGCTTCTGGGATCCAGATCTTTCGAAGCTAGCCACCATGGTGCCCA
AGAAGAAGAGGAAAGTCTCCAACCTGCTGACTGTGCACCAAAACCTGCCTGCCCTCCCTGTGGATGCCAC
CTCTGATGAAGTCAGGAAGAACCTGATGGACATGTTCAGGGACAGGCAGGCCTTCTCTGAACACACCTGG
AAGATGCTCCTGTCTGTGTGCAGATCCTGGGCTGCCTGGTGCAAGCTGAACAACAGGAAATGGTTCCCTG
CTGAACCTGAGGATGTGAGGGACTACCTCCTGTACCTGCAAGCCAGAGGCCTGGCTGTGAAGACCATCCA
ACAGCACCTGGGCCAGCTCAACATGCTGCACAGGAGATCTGGCCTGCCTCGCCCTTCTGACTCCAATGCT
GTGTCCCTGGTGATGAGGAGAATCAGAAAGGAGAATGTGGATGCTGGGGAGAGAGCCAAGCAGGCCCTGG
CCTTTGAACGCACTGACTTTGACCAAGTCAGATCCCTGATGGAGAACTCTGACAGATGCCAGGACATCAG
GAACCTGGCCTTCCTGGGCATTGCCTACAACACCCTGCTGCGCATTGCCGAAATTGCCAGAATCAGAGTG
AAGGACATCTCCCGCACCGATGGTGGGAGAATGCTGATCCACATTGGCAGGACCAAGACCCTGGTGTCCA
CAGCTGGTGTGGAGAAGGCCCTGTCCCTGGGGGTTACCAAGCTGGTGGAGAGATGGATCTCTGTGTCTGG
TGTGGCTGATGACCCCAACAACTACCTGTTCTGCCGGGTCAGAAAGAATGGTGTGGCTGCCCCTTCTGCC
ACCTCCCAACTGTCCACCCGGGCCCTGGAAGGGATCTTTGAGGCCACCCACCGCCTGATCTATGGTGCCA
AGGATGACTCTGGGCAGAGATACCTGGCCTGGTCTGGCCACTCTGCCAGAGTGGGTGCTGCCACCGACAT
GGCCAGGGCTGGTGTGTCCATCCCTGAAATCATGCAGGCTGGTGGCTGGACCAATGTGAACATTGTGATG
AACTACATCAGAAACCTGGACTCTGAGACTGGGGCCATGGTGAGGCTGCTCGAAGATGGGGACTGAGGCG
CGCCGCGGCCGCGAATTCGATATCATAATCAACCTCTGGATTACAAAATTTGTGAAAGATTGACTGGTAT
TCTTAACTATGTTGCTCCTTTTACGCTATGTGGATACGCTGCTTTAATGCCTTTGTATCATGCTATTGCT
TCCCGTATGGCTTTCATTTTCTCCTCCTTGTATAAATCCTGGTTAGTTCTTGCCACGGCGGAACTCATCG
CCGCCTGCCTTGCCCGCTGCTGGACAGGGGCTCGGCTGTTGGGCACTGACAATTCCGTGGCTCGAGAGAT
CTTCGACTGTGCCTTCTAGTTGCCAGCCATCTGTTGTTTGCCCCTCCCCCGTGCCTTCCTTGACCCTGGA
AGGTGCCACTCCCACTGTCCTTTCCTAATAAAATGAGGAAATTGCATCGCATTGTCTGAGTAGGTGTCAT
TCTATTCTGGGGGGTGGGGTGGGGCAGGACAGCAAGGGGGAGGATTGGGAAGACAATAGCAGGCATGAGA
TCTCACGTGCGGACCGAGCGGCCGCAGGAACCCCTAGTGATGGAGTTGGCCACTCCCTCTCTGCGCGCTC
GCTCGCTCACTGAGGCCGGGCGACCAAAGGTCGCCCGACGCCCGGGCTTTGCCCGGGCGGCCTCAGTGAG
CGAGCGAGCGCGCAGCTGCCTGCAGGGGCGCCTGATGCGGTATTTTCTCCTTACGCATCTGTGCGGTATT
TCACACCGCATA
[95 nt withheld, positions 3233-3327]
T
[46 nt withheld, positions 3329-3374]
C
[141 nt withheld, positions 3376-3516]
CCTTTGACGTTGGAGTCCACGTTCTTT
[37 nt withheld, positions 3544-3580]
ACTCTATCTCGGGCTATTCTTTTGATTTATAAGGGATTTTGCCGATTTCGGTCTATTGGTTAAAAAATGA
GCTGATTTAACAAAAATTTAACGCGAATTTTAACAAAATATTAACGTTTACAATTTTATGGTGCACTCTC
AGTACAATCTGCTCTGATGCCGCATAGTTAAGCCAGCCCCGACACCCGCCAACACCCGCTGACGCGCCCT
GACGGGCTTGTCTGCTCCCGGCATCCGCTTACAGACAAGCTGTGACCGTCTCCGGGAGCTGCATGTGTCA
GAGGTTTTCACCGTCATCACCGAAACGCGCGAGACGAAAGGGCCTCGTGATACGCCTATTTTTATAGGTT
AATGTCATGATAATAATGGTTTCTTAGACGTCAGGTGGCACTTTTCGGGGAAATGTGCGCGGAACCCCTA
TTTGTTTATTTTTCTAAATACATTCAAATATGTATCCGCTCATGAGACAATAACCCTGATAAATGCTTCA
ATAATATTGAAAAAGGAAGAGTATGAGTATTCAACATTTCCGTGTCGCCCTTATTCCCTTTTTTGCGGCA
TTTTGCCTTCCTGTTTTTGCTCACCCAGAAACGCTGGTGAAAGTAAAAGATGCTGAAGATCAGTTGGGTG
CACGAGTGGGTTACATCGAACTGGATCTCAACAGCGGTAAGATCCTTGAGAGTTTTCGCCCCGAAGAACG
TTTTCCAATGATGAGCACTTTTAAAGTTCTGCTATGTGGCGCGGTATTATCCCGTATTGACGCCGGGCAA
GAGCAACTCGGTCGCCGCATACACTATTCTCAGAATGACTTGGTTGAGTACTCACCAGTCACAGAAAAGC
ATCTTACGGATGGCATGACAGTAAGAGAATTATGCAGTGCTGCCATAACCATGAGTGATAACACTGCGGC
CAACTTACTTCTGACAACGATCGGAGGACCGAAGGAGCTAACCGCTTTTTTGCACAACATGGGGGATCAT
GTAACTCGCCTTGATCGTTGGGAACCGGAGCTGAATGAAGCCATACCAAACGACGAGCGTGACACCACGA
TGCCTGTAGCAATGGCAACAACGTTGCGCAAACTATTAACTGGCGAACTACTTACTCTAGCTTCCCGGCA
ACAATTAATAGACTGGATGGAGGCGGATAAAGTTGCAGGACCACTTCTGCGCTCGGCCCTTCCGGCTGGC
TGGTTTATTGCTGATAAATCTGGAGCCGGTGAGCGTGGGTCTCGCGGTATCATTGCAGCACTGGGGCCAG
ATGGTAAGCCCTCCCGTATCGTAGTTATCTACACGACGGGGAGTCAGGCAACTATGGATGAACGAAATAG
ACAGATCGCTGAGATAGGTGCCTCACTGATTAAGCATTGGTAACTGTCAGACCAAGTTTACTCATATATA
CTTTAGATTGATTTAAAACTTCATTTTTAATTTAAAAGGATCTAGGTGAAGATCCTTTTTGATAATCTCA
TGACCAAAATCCCTTAACGTGAGTTTTCGTTCCACTGAGCGTCAGACCCCGTAGAAAAGATCAAAGGATC
TTCTTGAGATCCTTTTTTTCTGCGCGTAATCTGCTGCTTGCAAACAAAAAAACCACCGCTACCAGCGGTG
GTTTGTTTGCCGGATCAAGAGCTACCAACTCTTTTTCCGAAGGTAACTGGCTTCAGCAGAGCGCAGATAC
CAAATACTGTTCTTCTAGTGTAGCCGTAGTTAGGCCACCACTTCAAGAACTCTGTAGCACCGCCTACATA
CCTCGCTCTGCTAATCCTGTTACCAGTGGCTGCTGCCAGTGGCGATAAGTCGTGTCTTACCGGGTTGGAC
TCAAGACGATAGTTACCGGATAAGGCGCAGCGGTCGGGCTGAACGGGGGGTTCGTGCACACAGCCCAGCT
TGGAGCGAACGACCTACACCGAACTGAGATACCTACAGCGTGAGCTATGAGAAAGCGCCACGCTTCCCGA
AGGGAGAAAGGCGGACAGGTATCCGGTAAGCGGCAGGGTCGGAACAGGAGAGCGCACGAGGGAGCTTCCA
GGGGGAAACGCCTGGTATCTTTATAGTCCTGTCGGGTTTCGCCACCTCTGACTTGAGCGTCGATTTTTGT
GATGCTCGTCAGGGGGGCGGAGCCTATGGAAAAACGCCAGCAACGCGGCCTTTTTACGGTTCCTGGCCTT
TTGCTGGCCTTTTGCTCACATGT
